Addgene plasmid #85044: pmScarlet-i_C1
Purpose: Mammalian expression of mScarlet-i
Depositing lab: Dorus Gadella. Depositing organization: University of Amsterdam. Publication: mScarlet: a bright monomeric red fluorescent protein for cellular imaging. Bindels DS, Haarbosch L, van Weeren L, Postma M, Wiese KE, Mastop M, Aumonier S, Gotthard G, Royant A, Hink MA, Gadella TW Jr. Nat Methods. 2016 Nov 21. doi: 10.1038/nmeth.4074. PubMed 27869816.
Backbone
  Vector backbone: pC1
  Backbone manufacturer: Clontech
  Backbone size w/o insert (bp): 4000
  Vector type: Mammalian Expression
  Selectable markers: Neomycin (select with G418)
Growth in bacteria
  Bacterial resistance: Kanamycin, 50 μg/mL
  Growth temperature: 37°C
  Growth strain: DH5alpha
  Copy number: High Copy
Gene/Insert
  Gene/Insert name: mScarlet-i
  Species: Synthetic
  Insert size (bp): 701
  Promoter: CMV
  Cloning method: Restriction Enzyme; 5′ cloning site AgeI (not destroyed); 3′ cloning site BsrGI (not destroyed)
  Sequencing primers: 5′ CMV_fwd_primer
Terms and licenses: Academic/Nonprofit Terms; Industry Terms: Not Available to Industry
How to cite: pmScarlet-i_C1 was a gift from Dorus Gadella (Addgene plasmid # 85044 ; http://n2t.net/addgene:85044 ; RRID:Addgene_85044)
