[The description below was written by a language model from this plasmid's Addgene catalogue record and pLannotate feature annotations shown in this document.]
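Description:
pmScarlet-i_C1 is a mammalian expression plasmid of about 4.7 kb built on the Clontech C1-type backbone, in which the usual fluorescent protein has been replaced with mScarlet-I, a synthetic, rapidly maturing monomeric red fluorescent protein. The coding sequence was inserted between AgeI and BsrGI sites, both of which are retained. It sits downstream of the human cytomegalovirus immediate-early enhancer and promoter, which drive strong constitutive transcription in most mammalian cell lines. Directly after the mScarlet-I open reading frame comes a multiple cloning site, followed by an SV40 polyadenylation signal. This "C1" arrangement lets a gene of interest be cloned in frame at the C-terminus of the fluorophore, giving fusions with mScarlet-I at the N-terminus. Without an insert, the plasmid simply expresses the free red fluorescent protein.

The plasmid is propagated in E. coli from a high-copy ColE1/pUC-type origin, and an f1 origin is also present for single-stranded DNA production. A single Tn5 aminoglycoside phosphotransferase gene (NeoR/KanR) provides selection in both hosts. A bacterial bla-type promoter drives it for kanamycin resistance in E. coli, and an SV40 enhancer/early promoter with an HSV TK polyadenylation signal drives it for G418 selection of stably transfected mammalian cells. The repository-sequenced and depositor-supplied records are the same length and show the same feature order, differing only in their start coordinate. The short RSF ori, large T antigen, ble and bGH poly(A) fragments flagged by automated annotation look like backbone remnants or partial matches rather than functional elements. The construct is typically used as a red marker for live-cell imaging and as a starting vector for building mScarlet-I fusion proteins.
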