Features (pLannotate 1.2.2; 14 found; start..end, strand, type, name):
     61..364     +  enhancer       CMV enhancer: human cytomegalovirus immediate early enhancer
    365..568     +  promoter       CMV promoter: human cytomegalovirus (CMV) immediate early promoter
    613..1308    +  CDS            mScarlet-I: mScarlet-I is a basic (constitutively fluorescent) red fluorescent protein published in 2016, derived from synthetic construct. It is reported to be a rapidly-maturing monomer with moderate acid sensitivity.
   1309..1374    +  misc_feature   MCS: multiple cloning site
   1391..1475    +  CDS            large T antigen (fragment): large T antigen from SV40 (simian virus 40)
   1498..1619    +  polyA_signal   SV40 poly(A) signal: SV40 polyadenylation signal
   1653..2081    -  rep_origin     f1 ori (sequence partly withheld): f1 bacteriophage origin of replication; arrow indicates direction of (+) strand synthesis
   2108..2212    +  promoter       AmpR promoter: bla
   2214..2571    +  promoter       SV40 promoter: SV40 enhancer and early promoter
   2606..3400    +  CDS            NeoR/KanR: aminoglycoside phosphotransferase from Tn5; aph(3')-II (or nptII); confers resistance to neomycin, kanamycin, and G418 (Geneticin®)
   3421..3573    +  CDS            ble (fragment): BLE_KLEPN - Experimental evidence at protein level: Swiss-Prot protein existence level 1. Binding protein with a strong affinity to the bleomycin family of antibiotics. Binds to CL990; an antimitotic-antibiotic compound. From Klebsiella pneumoniae.
   3632..3679    +  polyA_signal   HSV TK poly(A) signal: herpes simplex virus thymidine kinase polyadenylation signal (Cole and Stacy, 1985)
   3770..3786    -  polyA_signal   bGH poly(A) signal (fragment): bovine growth hormone polyadenylation signal
   4008..4596    +  rep_origin     ori: high-copy-number ColE1/pMB1/pBR322/pUC origin of replication
>Addgene plasmid #85044 | pmScarlet-i_C1 | depositor full sequence | sequence record 163851 | Full Sequence
TAGTTATTAATAGTAATCAATTACGGGGTCATTAGTTCATAGCCCATATATGGAGTTCCGCGTTACATAA
CTTACGGTAAATGGCCCGCCTGGCTGACCGCCCAACGACCCCCGCCCATTGACGTCAATAATGACGTATG
TTCCCATAGTAACGCCAATAGGGACTTTCCATTGACGTCAATGGGTGGAGTATTTACGGTAAACTGCCCA
CTTGGCAGTACATCAAGTGTATCATATGCCAAGTACGCCCCCTATTGACGTCAATGACGGTAAATGGCCC
GCCTGGCATTATGCCCAGTACATGACCTTATGGGACTTTCCTACTTGGCAGTACATCTACGTATTAGTCA
TCGCTATTACCATGGTGATGCGGTTTTGGCAGTACATCAATGGGCGTGGATAGCGGTTTGACTCACGGGG
ATTTCCAAGTCTCCACCCCATTGACGTCAATGGGAGTTTGTTTTGGCACCAAAATCAACGGGACTTTCCA
AAATGTCGTAACAACTCCGCCCCATTGACGCAAATGGGCGGTAGGCGTGTACGGTGGGAGGTCTATATAA
GCAGAGCTGGTTTAGTGAACCGTCAGATCCGCTAGCGCTACCGGTCGCCACCATGGTGAGCAAGGGCGAG
GCAGTGATCAAGGAGTTCATGCGGTTCAAGGTGCACATGGAGGGCTCCATGAACGGCCACGAGTTCGAGA
TCGAGGGCGAGGGCGAGGGCCGCCCCTACGAGGGCACCCAGACCGCCAAGCTGAAGGTGACCAAGGGTGG
CCCCCTGCCCTTCTCCTGGGACATCCTGTCCCCTCAGTTCATGTACGGCTCCAGGGCCTTCATCAAGCAC
CCCGCCGACATCCCCGACTACTATAAGCAGTCCTTCCCCGAGGGCTTCAAGTGGGAGCGCGTGATGAACT
TCGAGGACGGCGGCGCCGTGACCGTGACCCAGGACACCTCCCTGGAGGACGGCACCCTGATCTACAAGGT
GAAGCTCCGCGGCACCAACTTCCCTCCTGACGGCCCCGTAATGCAGAAGAAGACAATGGGCTGGGAAGCG
TCCACCGAGCGGTTGTACCCCGAGGACGGCGTGCTGAAGGGCGACATTAAGATGGCCCTGCGCCTGAAGG
ACGGCGGCCGCTACCTGGCGGACTTCAAGACCACCTACAAGGCCAAGAAGCCCGTGCAGATGCCCGGCGC
CTACAACGTCGACCGCAAGTTGGACATCACCTCCCACAACGAGGACTACACCGTGGTGGAACAGTACGAA
CGCTCCGAGGGCCGCCACTCCACCGGCGGCATGGACGAGCTGTACAAGTCCGGACTCAGATCTCGAGCTC
AAGCTTCGAATTCTGCAGTCGACGGTACCGCGGGCCCGGGATCCACCGGATCTAGATAACTGATCATAAT
CAGCCATACCACATTTGTAGAGGTTTTACTTGCTTTAAAAAACCTCCCACACCTCCCCCTGAACCTGAAA
CATAAAATGAATGCAATTGTTGTTGTTAACTTGTTTATTGCAGCTTATAATGGTTACAAATAAAGCAATA
GCATCACAAATTTCACAAATAAAGCATTTTTTTCACTGCATTCTAGTTGTGGTTTGTCCAAACTCATCAA
TGTATCTTAACGCGTAAATTGTAAGCGTTAATATTTTGTTAAAATTCGCGTTAAATTTTTGTTAAATCAG
CTCATTTTTTAACCAATAGGCCGAAATCGGCAAAATCCCTTATAAATCAAAAGAATAGACCGAGATAGGG
T
[37 nt withheld, positions 1752-1788]
AAAGAACGTGGACTCCAACGTCAAAGG
[49 nt withheld, positions 1816-1864]
T
[91 nt withheld, positions 1866-1956]
G
[124 nt withheld, positions 1958-2081]
CAGGTGGCACTTTTCGGGGAAATGTGCGCGGAACCCCTATTTGTTTATTTTTCTAAATACATTCAAATAT
GTATCCGCTCATGAGACAATAACCCTGATAAATGCTTCAATAATATTGAAAAAGGAAGAGTCCTGAGGCG
GAAAGAACCAGCTGTGGAATGTGTGTCAGTTAGGGTGTGGAAAGTCCCCAGGCTCCCCAGCAGGCAGAAG
TATGCAAAGCATGCATCTCAATTAGTCAGCAACCAGGTGTGGAAAGTCCCCAGGCTCCCCAGCAGGCAGA
AGTATGCAAAGCATGCATCTCAATTAGTCAGCAACCATAGTCCCGCCCCTAACTCCGCCCATCCCGCCCC
TAACTCCGCCCAGTTCCGCCCATTCTCCGCCCCATGGCTGACTAATTTTTTTTATTTATGCAGAGGCCGA
GGCCGCCTCGGCCTCTGAGCTATTCCAGAAGTAGTGAGGAGGCTTTTTTGGAGGCCTAGGCTTTTGCAAA
GATCGATCAAGAGACAGGATGAGGATCGTTTCGCATGATTGAACAAGATGGATTGCACGCAGGTTCTCCG
GCCGCTTGGGTGGAGAGGCTATTCGGCTATGACTGGGCACAACAGACAATCGGCTGCTCTGATGCCGCCG
TGTTCCGGCTGTCAGCGCAGGGGCGCCCGGTTCTTTTTGTCAAGACCGACCTGTCCGGTGCCCTGAATGA
ACTGCAAGACGAGGCAGCGCGGCTATCGTGGCTGGCCACGACGGGCGTTCCTTGCGCAGCTGTGCTCGAC
GTTGTCACTGAAGCGGGAAGGGACTGGCTGCTATTGGGCGAAGTGCCGGGGCAGGATCTCCTGTCATCTC
ACCTTGCTCCTGCCGAGAAAGTATCCATCATGGCTGATGCAATGCGGCGGCTGCATACGCTTGATCCGGC
TACCTGCCCATTCGACCACCAAGCGAAACATCGCATCGAGCGAGCACGTACTCGGATGGAAGCCGGTCTT
GTCGATCAGGATGATCTGGACGAAGAGCATCAGGGGCTCGCGCCAGCCGAACTGTTCGCCAGGCTCAAGG
CGAGCATGCCCGACGGCGAGGATCTCGTCGTGACCCATGGCGATGCCTGCTTGCCGAATATCATGGTGGA
AAATGGCCGCTTTTCTGGATTCATCGACTGTGGCCGGCTGGGTGTGGCGGACCGCTATCAGGACATAGCG
TTGGCTACCCGTGATATTGCTGAAGAGCTTGGCGGCGAATGGGCTGACCGCTTCCTCGTGCTTTACGGTA
TCGCCGCTCCCGATTCGCAGCGCATCGCCTTCTATCGCCTTCTTGACGAGTTCTTCTGAGCGGGACTCTG
GGGTTCGAAATGACCGACCAAGCGACGCCCAACCTGCCATCACGAGATTTCGATTCCACCGCCGCCTTCT
ATGAAAGGTTGGGCTTCGGAATCGTTTTCCGGGACGCCGGCTGGATGATCCTCCAGCGCGGGGATCTCAT
GCTGGAGTTCTTCGCCCACCCTAGGGGGAGGCTAACTGAAACACGGAAGGAGACAATACCGGAAGGAACC
CGCGCTATGACGGCAATAAAAAGACAGAATAAAACGCACGGTGTTGGGTCGTTTGTTCATAAACGCGGGG
TTCGGTCCCAGGGCTGGCACTCTGTCGATACCCCACCGAGACCCCATTGGGGCCAATACGCCCGCGTTTC
TTCCTTTTCCCCACCCCACCCCCCAAGTTCGGGTGAAGGCCCAGGGCTCGCAGCCAACGTCGGGGCGGCA
GGCCCTGCCATAGCCTCAGGTTACTCATATATACTTTAGATTGATTTAAAACTTCATTTTTAATTTAAAA
GGATCTAGGTGAAGATCCTTTTTGATAATCTCATGACCAAAATCCCTTAACGTGAGTTTTCGTTCCACTG
AGCGTCAGACCCCGTAGAAAAGATCAAAGGATCTTCTTGAGATCCTTTTTTTCTGCGCGTAATCTGCTGC
TTGCAAACAAAAAAACCACCGCTACCAGCGGTGGTTTGTTTGCCGGATCAAGAGCTACCAACTCTTTTTC
CGAAGGTAACTGGCTTCAGCAGAGCGCAGATACCAAATACTGTCCTTCTAGTGTAGCCGTAGTTAGGCCA
CCACTTCAAGAACTCTGTAGCACCGCCTACATACCTCGCTCTGCTAATCCTGTTACCAGTGGCTGCTGCC
AGTGGCGATAAGTCGTGTCTTACCGGGTTGGACTCAAGACGATAGTTACCGGATAAGGCGCAGCGGTCGG
GCTGAACGGGGGGTTCGTGCACACAGCCCAGCTTGGAGCGAACGACCTACACCGAACTGAGATACCTACA
GCGTGAGCTATGAGAAAGCGCCACGCTTCCCGAAGGGAGAAAGGCGGACAGGTATCCGGTAAGCGGCAGG
GTCGGAACAGGAGAGCGCACGAGGGAGCTTCCAGGGGGAAACGCCTGGTATCTTTATAGTCCTGTCGGGT
TTCGCCACCTCTGACTTGAGCGTCGATTTTTGTGATGCTCGTCAGGGGGGCGGAGCCTATGGAAAAACGC
CAGCAACGCGGCCTTTTTACGGTTCCTGGCCTTTTGCTGGCCTTTTGCTCACATGTTCTTTCCTGCGTTA
TCCCCTGATTCTGTGGATAACCGTATTACCGCCATGCAT
