Features (pLannotate 1.2.2; 15 found; start..end, strand, type, name):
      1..51      +  rep_origin     RSF ori (fragment): Plasmids containing the RSF 1030 origin of replication can be propagated in E. coli cells that contain additional plasmids with compatible origins.
    119..422     +  enhancer       CMV enhancer: human cytomegalovirus immediate early enhancer
    423..626     +  promoter       CMV promoter: human cytomegalovirus (CMV) immediate early promoter
    671..1366    +  CDS            mScarlet-I: mScarlet-I is a basic (constitutively fluorescent) red fluorescent protein published in 2016, derived from synthetic construct. It is reported to be a rapidly-maturing monomer with moderate acid sensitivity.
   1367..1432    +  misc_feature   MCS: multiple cloning site
   1449..1533    +  CDS            large T antigen (fragment): large T antigen from SV40 (simian virus 40)
   1556..1677    +  polyA_signal   SV40 poly(A) signal: SV40 polyadenylation signal
   1711..2139    -  rep_origin     f1 ori (sequence partly withheld): f1 bacteriophage origin of replication; arrow indicates direction of (+) strand synthesis
   2166..2270    +  promoter       AmpR promoter: bla
   2272..2629    +  promoter       SV40 promoter: SV40 enhancer and early promoter
   2664..3458    +  CDS            NeoR/KanR: aminoglycoside phosphotransferase from Tn5; aph(3')-II (or nptII); confers resistance to neomycin, kanamycin, and G418 (Geneticin®)
   3479..3631    +  CDS            ble (fragment): BLE_KLEPN - Experimental evidence at protein level: Swiss-Prot protein existence level 1. Binding protein with a strong affinity to the bleomycin family of antibiotics. Binds to CL990; an antimitotic-antibiotic compound. From Klebsiella pneumoniae.
   3690..3737    +  polyA_signal   HSV TK poly(A) signal: herpes simplex virus thymidine kinase polyadenylation signal (Cole and Stacy, 1985)
   3828..3844    -  polyA_signal   bGH poly(A) signal (fragment): bovine growth hormone polyadenylation signal
   4066..4654    +  rep_origin     ori: high-copy-number ColE1/pMB1/pBR322/pUC origin of replication
>Addgene plasmid #85044 | pmScarlet-i_C1 | addgene full sequence | sequence record 183578 | Addgene NGS Result
CATGTTCTTTCCTGCGTTATCCCCTGATTCTGTGGATAACCGTATTACCGCCATGCATTAGTTATTAATA
GTAATCAATTACGGGGTCATTAGTTCATAGCCCATATATGGAGTTCCGCGTTACATAACTTACGGTAAAT
GGCCCGCCTGGCTGACCGCCCAACGACCCCCGCCCATTGACGTCAATAATGACGTATGTTCCCATAGTAA
CGCCAATAGGGACTTTCCATTGACGTCAATGGGTGGAGTATTTACGGTAAACTGCCCACTTGGCAGTACA
TCAAGTGTATCATATGCCAAGTACGCCCCCTATTGACGTCAATGACGGTAAATGGCCCGCCTGGCATTAT
GCCCAGTACATGACCTTATGGGACTTTCCTACTTGGCAGTACATCTACGTATTAGTCATCGCTATTACCA
TGGTGATGCGGTTTTGGCAGTACATCAATGGGCGTGGATAGCGGTTTGACTCACGGGGATTTCCAAGTCT
CCACCCCATTGACGTCAATGGGAGTTTGTTTTGGCACCAAAATCAACGGGACTTTCCAAAATGTCGTAAC
AACTCCGCCCCATTGACGCAAATGGGCGGTAGGCGTGTACGGTGGGAGGTCTATATAAGCAGAGCTGGTT
TAGTGAACCGTCAGATCCGCTAGCGCTACCGGTCGCCACCATGGTGAGCAAGGGCGAGGCAGTGATCAAG
GAGTTCATGCGGTTCAAGGTGCACATGGAGGGCTCCATGAACGGCCACGAGTTCGAGATCGAGGGCGAGG
GCGAGGGCCGCCCCTACGAGGGCACCCAGACCGCCAAGCTGAAGGTGACCAAGGGTGGCCCCCTGCCCTT
CTCCTGGGACATCCTGTCCCCTCAGTTCATGTACGGCTCCAGGGCCTTCATCAAGCACCCCGCCGACATC
CCCGACTACTATAAGCAGTCCTTCCCCGAGGGCTTCAAGTGGGAGCGCGTGATGAACTTCGAGGACGGCG
GCGCCGTGACCGTGACCCAGGACACCTCCCTGGAGGACGGCACCCTGATCTACAAGGTGAAGCTCCGCGG
CACCAACTTCCCTCCTGACGGCCCCGTAATGCAGAAGAAGACAATGGGCTGGGAAGCGTCCACCGAGCGG
TTGTACCCCGAGGACGGCGTGCTGAAGGGCGACATTAAGATGGCCCTGCGCCTGAAGGACGGCGGCCGCT
ACCTGGCGGACTTCAAGACCACCTACAAGGCCAAGAAGCCCGTGCAGATGCCCGGCGCCTACAACGTCGA
CCGCAAGTTGGACATCACCTCCCACAACGAGGACTACACCGTGGTGGAACAGTACGAACGCTCCGAGGGC
CGCCACTCCACCGGCGGCATGGACGAGCTGTACAAGTCCGGACTCAGATCTCGAGCTCAAGCTTCGAATT
CTGCAGTCGACGGTACCGCGGGCCCGGGATCCACCGGATCTAGATAACTGATCATAATCAGCCATACCAC
ATTTGTAGAGGTTTTACTTGCTTTAAAAAACCTCCCACACCTCCCCCTGAACCTGAAACATAAAATGAAT
GCAATTGTTGTTGTTAACTTGTTTATTGCAGCTTATAATGGTTACAAATAAAGCAATAGCATCACAAATT
TCACAAATAAAGCATTTTTTTCACTGCATTCTAGTTGTGGTTTGTCCAAACTCATCAATGTATCTTAAGG
CGTAAATTGTAAGCGTTAATATTTTGTTAAAATTCGCGTTAAATTTTTGTTAAATCAGCTCATTTTTTAA
CCAATAGGCCGAAATCGGCAAAATCCCTTATAAATCAAAAGAATAGACCGAGATAGGGT
[37 nt withheld, positions 1810-1846]
AAAGAACGTGGACTCCAACGTCAAAGG
[49 nt withheld, positions 1874-1922]
T
[91 nt withheld, positions 1924-2014]
G
[124 nt withheld, positions 2016-2139]
CAGGTGGCACTTTTCGGGGAAATGTGCGCGGAACCCCTATTTGTTTATTTTTCTAAATACATTCAAATAT
GTATCCGCTCATGAGACAATAACCCTGATAAATGCTTCAATAATATTGAAAAAGGAAGAGTCCTGAGGCG
GAAAGAACCAGCTGTGGAATGTGTGTCAGTTAGGGTGTGGAAAGTCCCCAGGCTCCCCAGCAGGCAGAAG
TATGCAAAGCATGCATCTCAATTAGTCAGCAACCAGGTGTGGAAAGTCCCCAGGCTCCCCAGCAGGCAGA
AGTATGCAAAGCATGCATCTCAATTAGTCAGCAACCATAGTCCCGCCCCTAACTCCGCCCATCCCGCCCC
TAACTCCGCCCAGTTCCGCCCATTCTCCGCCCCATGGCTGACTAATTTTTTTTATTTATGCAGAGGCCGA
GGCCGCCTCGGCCTCTGAGCTATTCCAGAAGTAGTGAGGAGGCTTTTTTGGAGGCCTAGGCTTTTGCAAA
GATCGATCAAGAGACAGGATGAGGATCGTTTCGCATGATTGAACAAGATGGATTGCACGCAGGTTCTCCG
GCCGCTTGGGTGGAGAGGCTATTCGGCTATGACTGGGCACAACAGACAATCGGCTGCTCTGATGCCGCCG
TGTTCCGGCTGTCAGCGCAGGGGCGCCCGGTTCTTTTTGTCAAGACCGACCTGTCCGGTGCCCTGAATGA
ACTGCAAGACGAGGCAGCGCGGCTATCGTGGCTGGCCACGACGGGCGTTCCTTGCGCAGCTGTGCTCGAC
GTTGTCACTGAAGCGGGAAGGGACTGGCTGCTATTGGGCGAAGTGCCGGGGCAGGATCTCCTGTCATCTC
ACCTTGCTCCTGCCGAGAAAGTATCCATCATGGCTGATGCAATGCGGCGGCTGCATACGCTTGATCCGGC
TACCTGCCCATTCGACCACCAAGCGAAACATCGCATCGAGCGAGCACGTACTCGGATGGAAGCCGGTCTT
GTCGATCAGGATGATCTGGACGAAGAGCATCAGGGGCTCGCGCCAGCCGAACTGTTCGCCAGGCTCAAGG
CGAGCATGCCCGACGGCGAGGATCTCGTCGTGACCCATGGCGATGCCTGCTTGCCGAATATCATGGTGGA
AAATGGCCGCTTTTCTGGATTCATCGACTGTGGCCGGCTGGGTGTGGCGGACCGCTATCAGGACATAGCG
TTGGCTACCCGTGATATTGCTGAAGAGCTTGGCGGCGAATGGGCTGACCGCTTCCTCGTGCTTTACGGTA
TCGCCGCTCCCGATTCGCAGCGCATCGCCTTCTATCGCCTTCTTGACGAGTTCTTCTGAGCGGGACTCTG
GGGTTCGAAATGACCGACCAAGCGACGCCCAACCTGCCATCACGAGATTTCGATTCCACCGCCGCCTTCT
ATGAAAGGTTGGGCTTCGGAATCGTTTTCCGGGACGCCGGCTGGATGATCCTCCAGCGCGGGGATCTCAT
GCTGGAGTTCTTCGCCCACCCTAGGGGGAGGCTAACTGAAACACGGAAGGAGACAATACCGGAAGGAACC
CGCGCTATGACGGCAATAAAAAGACAGAATAAAACGCACGGTGTTGGGTCGTTTGTTCATAAACGCGGGG
TTCGGTCCCAGGGCTGGCACTCTGTCGATACCCCACCGAGACCCCATTGGGGCCAATACGCCCGCGTTTC
TTCCTTTTCCCCACCCCACCCCCCAAGTTCGGGTGAAGGCCCAGGGCTCGCAGCCAACGTCGGGGCGGCA
GGCCCTGCCATAGCCTCAGGTTACTCATATATACTTTAGATTGATTTAAAACTTCATTTTTAATTTAAAA
GGATCTAGGTGAAGATCCTTTTTGATAATCTCATGACCAAAATCCCTTAACGTGAGTTTTCGTTCCACTG
AGCGTCAGACCCCGTAGAAAAGATCAAAGGATCTTCTTGAGATCCTTTTTTTCTGCGCGTAATCTGCTGC
TTGCAAACAAAAAAACCACCGCTACCAGCGGTGGTTTGTTTGCCGGATCAAGAGCTACCAACTCTTTTTC
CGAAGGTAACTGGCTTCAGCAGAGCGCAGATACCAAATACTGTTCTTCTAGTGTAGCCGTAGTTAGGCCA
CCACTTCAAGAACTCTGTAGCACCGCCTACATACCTCGCTCTGCTAATCCTGTTACCAGTGGCTGCTGCC
AGTGGCGATAAGTCGTGTCTTACCGGGTTGGACTCAAGACGATAGTTACCGGATAAGGCGCAGCGGTCGG
GCTGAACGGGGGGTTCGTGCACACAGCCCAGCTTGGAGCGAACGACCTACACCGAACTGAGATACCTACA
GCGTGAGCTATGAGAAAGCGCCACGCTTCCCGAAGGGAGAAAGGCGGACAGGTATCCGGTAAGCGGCAGG
GTCGGAACAGGAGAGCGCACGAGGGAGCTTCCAGGGGGAAACGCCTGGTATCTTTATAGTCCTGTCGGGT
TTCGCCACCTCTGACTTGAGCGTCGATTTTTGTGATGCTCGTCAGGGGGGCGGAGCCTATGGAAAAACGC
CAGCAACGCGGCCTTTTTACGGTTCCTGGCCTTTTGCTGGCCTTTTGCTCA
